>Addgene plasmid #60034 | CRY2olig-mCh-Nck | depositor full sequence | sequence record 95882 | CRY2olig-mCh-NCK-ha
TAGTTATTAATAGTAATCAATTACGGGGTCATTAGTTCATAGCCCATATATGGAGTTCCGCGTTACATAA
CTTACGGTAAATGGCCCGCCTGGCTGACCGCCCAACGACCCCCGCCCATTGACGTCAATAATGACGTATG
TTCCCATAGTAACGCCAATAGGGACTTTCCATTGACGTCAATGGGTGGAGTATTTACGGTAAACTGCCCA
CTTGGCAGTACATCAAGTGTATCATATGCCAAGTACGCCCCCTATTGACGTCAATGACGGTAAATGGCCC
GCCTGGCATTATGCCCAGTACATGACCTTATGGGACTTTCCTACTTGGCAGTACATCTACGTATTAGTCA
TCGCTATTACCATGGTGATGCGGTTTTGGCAGTACATCAATGGGCGTGGATAGCGGTTTGACTCACGGGG
ATTTCCAAGTCTCCACCCCATTGACGTCAATGGGAGTTTGTTTTGGCACCAAAATCAACGGGACTTTCCA
AAATGTCGTAACAACTCCGCCCCATTGACGCAAATGGGCGGTAGGCGTGTACGGTGGGAGGTCTATATAA
GCAGAGCTGGTTTAGTGAACCGTCAGATCCGCTAGCGCTACCGGACTCAGATCTCGAGGCCACCATGAAG
ATGGACAAAAAGACTATAGTTTGGTTTAGAAGAGACCTAAGGATTGAGGATAATCCTGCATTAGCAGCAG
CTGCTCACGAAGGATCTGTTTTTCCTGTCTTCATTTGGTGTCCTGAAGAAGAAGGACAGTTTTATCCTGG
AAGAGCTTCAAGATGGTGGATGAAACAATCACTTGCTCACTTATCTCAATCCTTGAAGGCTCTTGGATCT
GACCTCACTTTAATCAAAACCCACAACACGATTTCAGCGATCTTGGATTGTATCCGCGTTACCGGTGCTA
CAAAAGTCGTCTTTAACCACCTCTATGATCCTGTTTCGTTAGTTCGGGACCATACCGTAAAGGAGAAGCT
GGTGGAACGTGGGATCTCTGTGCAAAGCTACAATGGAGATCTATTGTATGAACCGTGGGAGATATACTGC
GAAAAGGGCAAACCTTTTACGAGTTTCAATTCTTACTGGAAGAAATGCTTAGATATGTCGATTGAATCCG
TTATGCTTCCTCCTCCTTGGCGGTTGATGCCAATAACTGCAGCGGCTGAAGCGATTTGGGCGTGTTCGAT
TGAAGAACTAGGGCTGGAGAATGAGGCCGAGAAACCGAGCAATGCGTTGTTAACTAGAGCTTGGTCTCCA
GGATGGAGCAATGCTGATAAGTTACTAAATGAGTTCATCGAGAAGCAGTTGATAGATTATGCAAAGAACA
GCAAGAAAGTTGTTGGGAATTCTACTTCACTACTTTCTCCGTATCTCCATTTCGGGGAAATAAGCGTCAG
ACACGTTTTCCAGTGTGCCCGGATGAAACAAATTATATGGGCAAGAGATAAGAACAGTGAAGGAGAAGAA
AGTGCAGATCTTTTTCTTAGGGGAATCGGTTTAAGAGAGTATTCTCGGTATATATGTTTCAACTTCCCGT
TTACTCACGAGCAATCGTTGTTGAGTCATCTTCGGTTTTTCCCTTGGGATGCTGATGTTGATAAGTTCAA
GGCCTGGAGACAAGGCAGGACCGGTTATCCGTTGGTGGATGCCGGAATGAGAGAGCTTTGGGCTACCGGA
TGGATACATAACAGAATAAGAGTGATTGTTTCAAGCTTTGCTGTGAAGTTTCTTCTCCTTCCATGGAAAT
GGGGAATGAAGTATTTCTGGGATACACTTTTGGATGCTGATTTGGAATGTGACATCCTTGGCTGGCAGTA
TATCTCTGGGAGTATCCCCGATGGCCACGAGCTTGATCGCTTGGACAATCCCGCGTTACAAGGCGCCAAA
TATGACCCAGAAGGTGAGTACATAAGGCAATGGCTTCCCGAGCTTGCGAGATTGCCAACTGAATGGATCC
ATCATCCATGGGACGCTCCTTTAACCGTACTCAAAGCTTCTGGTGTGGAACTCGGAACAAACTATGCGAA
ACCCATTGTAGACATCGACACAGCTCGTGAGCTACTAGCTAAAGCTATTTCAAGAACCCGTGGAGCACAG
ATCATGATCGGAGCAGCAGCCCGGGATCCACCGGTCGCCACCATGGTGAGCAAGGGCGAGGAGGATAACA
TGGCCATCATCAAGGAGTTCATGCGCTTCAAGGTGCACATGGAGGGCTCCGTGAACGGCCACGAGTTCGA
GATCGAGGGCGAGGGCGAGGGCCGCCCCTACGAGGGCACCCAGACCGCCAAGCTGAAGGTGACCAAGGGT
GGCCCCCTGCCCTTCGCCTGGGACATCCTGTCCCCTCAGTTCATGTACGGCTCCAAGGCCTACGTGAAGC
ACCCCGCCGACATCCCCGACTACTTGAAGCTGTCCTTCCCCGAGGGCTTCAAGTGGGAGCGCGTGATGAA
CTTCGAGGACGGCGGCGTGGTGACCGTGACCCAGGACTCCTCCCTGCAGGACGGCGAGTTCATCTACAAG
GTGAAGCTGCGCGGCACCAACTTCCCCTCCGACGGCCCCGTAATGCAGAAGAAGACCATGGGCTGGGAGG
CCTCCTCCGAGCGGATGTACCCCGAGGACGGCGCCCTGAAGGGCGAGATCAAGCAGAGGCTGAAGCTGAA
GGACGGCGGCCACTACGACGCTGAGGTCAAGACCACCTACAAGGCCAAGAAGCCCGTGCAGCTGCCCGGC
GCCTACAACGTCAACATCAAGTTGGACATCACCTCCCACAACGAGGACTACACCATCGTGGAACAGTACG
AACGCGCCGAGGGCCGCCACTCCACCGGCGGCATGGACGAGCTGTACAAGGGATCCACCATGGCA
[171 nt withheld, positions 2866-3036]
AACAGTGCTCGGAAAGCATCTATTGTGAAAAACCTAAAGGATACCTTAGGCATTGGAAAAGTGAAAAGAA
AACCTAGTGTGCCAGATTCTGCATCTCCTGCTGATGATAGTTTTGTTGACCCAGGGGAACGTCTCTATGA
CCTCAACATGCCCGCTTATGTGAAATTTAACTACATGGCTGAGAGAGAGGATGAATTATCATTGATAAAG
GGGACAAAGGTGATCGTCATGGAGAAATGCAGTGATGGGTGGTGGCGTGGTAGCTACAATGGACAAGTTG
GATGGTTCCCTTCAAACTATGTAACTGAAGAAGGTGACAGTCCTTTGGGTGACCATGTGGGTTCTCTGTC
AGAGAAATTAGCAGCAGTCGTCAATAACCTAAATACTGGGCAAGTGTTGCATGTGGTACAGGCTCTTTAC
CCATTCAGCTCATCTAATGATGAAGAACTTAATTTCGAGAAAGGAGATGTAATGGATGTTATTGAAAAAC
CTGAAAATGACCCAGAGTGGTGGAAATGCAGGAAGATCAATGGTATGGTTGGTCTAGTACCAAAAAACTA
TGTTACCGTTATGCAGAATAATCCATTAACTTCAGGTGGTACCTACCCATACGATGTTCCGGATTACGCT
TAATGAGCGGCCGCGACTCTAGATCATAATCAGCCATACCACATTTGTAGAGGTTTTACTTGCTTTAAAA
AACCTCCCACACCTCCCCCTGAACCTGAAACATAAAATGAATGCAATTGTTGTTGTTAACTTGTTTATTG
CAGCTTATAATGGTTACAAATAAAGCAATAGCATCACAAATTTCACAAATAAAGCATTTTTTTCACTGCA
TTCTAGTTGTGGTTTGTCCAAACTCATCAATGTATCTTAAGGCGTAAATTGTAAGCGTTAATATTTTGTT
AAAATTCGCGTTAAATTTTTGTTAAATCAGCTCATTTTTTAACCAATAGGCCGAAATCGGCAAAATCCCT
TATAAATCAAAAGAATAGACCGAGATAGGGT
[37 nt withheld, positions 4048-4084]
AAAGAACGTGGACTCCAACGTCAAAGG
[49 nt withheld, positions 4112-4160]
T
[91 nt withheld, positions 4162-4252]
G
[124 nt withheld, positions 4254-4377]
CAGGTGGCACTTTTCGGGGAAATGTGCGCGGAACCCCTATTTGTTTATTTTTCTAAATACATTCAAATAT
GTATCCGCTCATGAGACAATAACCCTGATAAATGCTTCAATAATATTGAAAAAGGAAGAGTCCTGAGGCG
GAAAGAACCAGCTGTGGAATGTGTGTCAGTTAGGGTGTGGAAAGTCCCCAGGCTCCCCAGCAGGCAGAAG
TATGCAAAGCATGCATCTCAATTAGTCAGCAACCAGGTGTGGAAAGTCCCCAGGCTCCCCAGCAGGCAGA
AGTATGCAAAGCATGCATCTCAATTAGTCAGCAACCATAGTCCCGCCCCTAACTCCGCCCATCCCGCCCC
TAACTCCGCCCAGTTCCGCCCATTCTCCGCCCCATGGCTGACTAATTTTTTTTATTTATGCAGAGGCCGA
GGCCGCCTCGGCCTCTGAGCTATTCCAGAAGTAGTGAGGAGGCTTTTTTGGAGGCCTAGGCTTTTGCAAA
GATCGATCAAGAGACAGGATGAGGATCGTTTCGCATGATTGAACAAGATGGATTGCACGCAGGTTCTCCG
GCCGCTTGGGTGGAGAGGCTATTCGGCTATGACTGGGCACAACAGACAATCGGCTGCTCTGATGCCGCCG
TGTTCCGGCTGTCAGCGCAGGGGCGCCCGGTTCTTTTTGTCAAGACCGACCTGTCCGGTGCCCTGAATGA
ACTGCAAGACGAGGCAGCGCGGCTATCGTGGCTGGCCACGACGGGCGTTCCTTGCGCAGCTGTGCTCGAC
GTTGTCACTGAAGCGGGAAGGGACTGGCTGCTATTGGGCGAAGTGCCGGGGCAGGATCTCCTGTCATCTC
ACCTTGCTCCTGCCGAGAAAGTATCCATCATGGCTGATGCAATGCGGCGGCTGCATACGCTTGATCCGGC
TACCTGCCCATTCGACCACCAAGCGAAACATCGCATCGAGCGAGCACGTACTCGGATGGAAGCCGGTCTT
GTCGATCAGGATGATCTGGACGAAGAGCATCAGGGGCTCGCGCCAGCCGAACTGTTCGCCAGGCTCAAGG
CGAGCATGCCCGACGGCGAGGATCTCGTCGTGACCCATGGCGATGCCTGCTTGCCGAATATCATGGTGGA
AAATGGCCGCTTTTCTGGATTCATCGACTGTGGCCGGCTGGGTGTGGCGGACCGCTATCAGGACATAGCG
TTGGCTACCCGTGATATTGCTGAAGAGCTTGGCGGCGAATGGGCTGACCGCTTCCTCGTGCTTTACGGTA
TCGCCGCTCCCGATTCGCAGCGCATCGCCTTCTATCGCCTTCTTGACGAGTTCTTCTGAGCGGGACTCTG
GGGTTCGAAATGACCGACCAAGCGACGCCCAACCTGCCATCACGAGATTTCGATTCCACCGCCGCCTTCT
ATGAAAGGTTGGGCTTCGGAATCGTTTTCCGGGACGCCGGCTGGATGATCCTCCAGCGCGGGGATCTCAT
GCTGGAGTTCTTCGCCCACCCTAGGGGGAGGCTAACTGAAACACGGAAGGAGACAATACCGGAAGGAACC
CGCGCTATGACGGCAATAAAAAGACAGAATAAAACGCACGGTGTTGGGTCGTTTGTTCATAAACGCGGGG
TTCGGTCCCAGGGCTGGCACTCTGTCGATACCCCACCGAGACCCCATTGGGGCCAATACGCCCGCGTTTC
TTCCTTTTCCCCACCCCACCCCCCAAGTTCGGGTGAAGGCCCAGGGCTCGCAGCCAACGTCGGGGCGGCA
GGCCCTGCCATAGCCTCAGGTTACTCATATATACTTTAGATTGATTTAAAACTTCATTTTTAATTTAAAA
GGATCTAGGTGAAGATCCTTTTTGATAATCTCATGACCAAAATCCCTTAACGTGAGTTTTCGTTCCACTG
AGCGTCAGACCCCGTAGAAAAGATCAAAGGATCTTCTTGAGATCCTTTTTTTCTGCGCGTAATCTGCTGC
TTGCAAACAAAAAAACCACCGCTACCAGCGGTGGTTTGTTTGCCGGATCAAGAGCTACCAACTCTTTTTC
CGAAGGTAACTGGCTTCAGCAGAGCGCAGATACCAAATACTGTCCTTCTAGTGTAGCCGTAGTTAGGCCA
CCACTTCAAGAACTCTGTAGCACCGCCTACATACCTCGCTCTGCTAATCCTGTTACCAGTGGCTGCTGCC
AGTGGCGATAAGTCGTGTCTTACCGGGTTGGACTCAAGACGATAGTTACCGGATAAGGCGCAGCGGTCGG
GCTGAACGGGGGGTTCGTGCACACAGCCCAGCTTGGAGCGAACGACCTACACCGAACTGAGATACCTACA
GCGTGAGCTATGAGAAAGCGCCACGCTTCCCGAAGGGAGAAAGGCGGACAGGTATCCGGTAAGCGGCAGG
GTCGGAACAGGAGAGCGCACGAGGGAGCTTCCAGGGGGAAACGCCTGGTATCTTTATAGTCCTGTCGGGT
TTCGCCACCTCTGACTTGAGCGTCGATTTTTGTGATGCTCGTCAGGGGGGCGGAGCCTATGGAAAAACGC
CAGCAACGCGGCCTTTTTACGGTTCCTGGCCTTTTGCTGGCCTTTTGCTCACATGTTCTTTCCTGCGTTA
TCCCCTGATTCTGTGGATAACCGTATTACCGCCATGCAT
Features (pLannotate 1.2.2; 18 found; start..end, strand, type, name):
     61..364     +  enhancer       CMV enhancer: human cytomegalovirus immediate early enhancer
    365..568     +  promoter       CMV promoter: human cytomegalovirus (CMV) immediate early promoter
    591..618     +  misc_feature   MCS (fragment): multiple cloning site
    625..2118    +  CDS            CRY2PHR: N-terminal photolyase homology region of Arabidopsis thaliana cryptochrome 2 binds to CIB1 upon exposure to blue light (Kennedy et al., 2010)
   2119..2135    +  misc_feature   MCS (fragment): multiple cloning site
   2143..2850    +  CDS            mCherry: mCherry is a basic (constitutively fluorescent) red fluorescent protein published in 2004, derived from Discosoma sp.. It is reported to be a very rapidly-maturing monomer with low acid sensitivity.
   2860..3633    +  CDS            NCK1 (fragment) (sequence partly withheld): NCK1_HUMAN - Also known as NCK. Experimental evidence at protein level: Swiss-Prot protein existence level 1. Adapter protein which associates with tyrosine-phosphorylated growth factor receptors, such as KDR and PDGFRB, or their cellular substrates. Maintains low levels of EIF2S1 phosphorylation by promoting its dephosphorylation by PP1. Plays a role in the DNA damage response, not in the detection of the damage by ATM/ATR, but for efficient activation of downstream effectors, such as that of CHEK2. Plays a role in ELK1-dependent transcriptional activation in response to activated Ras signali
   3640..3668    +  CDS            3xHA (fragment): three tandem HA epitope tags
   3688..3771    +  CDS            large T antigen (fragment): large T antigen from SV40 (simian virus 40)
   3794..3915    +  polyA_signal   SV40 poly(A) signal: SV40 polyadenylation signal
   3949..4377    -  rep_origin     f1 ori (sequence partly withheld): f1 bacteriophage origin of replication; arrow indicates direction of (+) strand synthesis
   4404..4508    +  promoter       AmpR promoter: bla
   4510..4867    +  promoter       SV40 promoter: SV40 enhancer and early promoter
   4902..5696    +  CDS            NeoR/KanR: aminoglycoside phosphotransferase from Tn5; aph(3')-II (or nptII); confers resistance to neomycin, kanamycin, and G418 (Geneticin®)
   5717..5869    +  CDS            ble (fragment): BLE_KLEPN - Experimental evidence at protein level: Swiss-Prot protein existence level 1. Binding protein with a strong affinity to the bleomycin family of antibiotics. Binds to CL990; an antimitotic-antibiotic compound. From Klebsiella pneumoniae.
   5928..5975    +  polyA_signal   HSV TK poly(A) signal: herpes simplex virus thymidine kinase polyadenylation signal (Cole and Stacy, 1985)
   6066..6082    -  polyA_signal   bGH poly(A) signal (fragment): bovine growth hormone polyadenylation signal
   6304..6892    +  rep_origin     ori: high-copy-number ColE1/pMB1/pBR322/pUC origin of replication
