[The description below was written by a language model from this plasmid's Addgene catalogue record and pLannotate feature annotations shown in this document.]
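Description:
CRY2olig-mCh-Nck is a mammalian expression plasmid of about 7 kb built on the Clontech pmCherry-N1 backbone. It is propagated in E. coli from a high-copy ColE1/pUC-type origin and selected with kanamycin. The single NeoR/KanR gene (Tn5 aminoglycoside phosphotransferase) sits behind tandem bacterial (bla-type) and SV40 early promoters and is followed by an HSV TK polyadenylation signal, so it can also confer G418 resistance in mammalian cells. An f1 origin is present as well. Short annotated fragments of ble, SV40 large T antigen and a bGH poly(A) signal appear to be partial matches to backbone sequence rather than functional elements.

The payload is one open reading frame driven by the CMV immediate-early enhancer and promoter and terminated by the SV40 poly(A) signal. It encodes, in order, the photolyase homology region (PHR) of Arabidopsis thaliana cryptochrome 2, mCherry, a fragment of human NCK1 that the record describes as its three SH3 domains, and a C-terminal HA epitope tag. The CRY2 portion carries E490G, the substitution that defines the "CRY2olig" variant, along with a recorded M354I change. CRY2 PHR responds to blue light, and according to the associated publication title, CRY2olig is an optimized optogenetic clustering module. Fusing it to the Nck SH3 domains allows these adaptor domains to be clustered on illumination in transfected cells. mCherry allows the fusion and its clusters to be imaged, and the HA tag supports antibody detection. The construct is intended for light-controlled studies of protein interaction and function involving Nck.
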