Addgene plasmid #60034: CRY2olig-mCh-Nck
Purpose: Expresses a fusion containing CRY2olig (PHR, E490G) with mCherry and 3 SH3 domains of Nck
Depositing lab: Chandra Tucker. Depositing organization: University of Colorado, Denver. Publication: An optimized optogenetic clustering tool for probing protein interaction and function. Taslimi A, Vrana JD, Chen D, Borinskaya S, Mayer BJ, Kennedy MJ, Tucker CL. Nat Commun. 2014 Sep 18;5:4925. doi: 10.1038/ncomms5925. PubMed 25233328.
Backbone
  Vector backbone: pmCherryN1
  Backbone manufacturer: Clontech
  Backbone size w/o insert (bp): 4000
  Total vector size (bp): 7000
  Vector type: Mammalian Expression
Growth in bacteria
  Bacterial resistance: Kanamycin, 50 μg/mL
  Growth temperature: 37°C
  Growth strain: DH5alpha
  Copy number: High Copy
Gene/Insert
  Gene/Insert name: CRY2-mCh-NCK (alt names: CRY2; mCherry; Nck)
  Species: H. sapiens (human), A. thaliana (mustard weed)
  Insert size (bp): 3045
  Mutation: M354I, E490G CRY2
  Entrez Gene: CRY2 (a.k.a. AT1G04400, AT-PHH1, ATCRY2, CRYPTOCHROME 2 APOPROTEIN, F19P19.14, F19P19_14, FHA, PHH1, cryptochrome 2)
  Promoter: CMV
  Tag / fusion protein: HA tag (C terminal on insert)
  Cloning method: Restriction Enzyme; 5′ cloning site BsrGI (not destroyed); 3′ cloning site NotI (not destroyed)
  Sequencing primers: 5′ CMV; 3′ unknown
Terms and licenses: Academic/Nonprofit Terms; Industry Terms: Not Available to Industry
How to cite: CRY2olig-mCh-Nck was a gift from Chandra Tucker (Addgene plasmid # 60034 ; http://n2t.net/addgene:60034 ; RRID:Addgene_60034)
