>Addgene plasmid #60034 | CRY2olig-mCh-Nck | addgene partial sequence | sequence record 97571 | CMV-F 5'-CGCAAATGGGCGGTAGGCGTG-3'
AGTGAACCGTCAGATCCGCTAGCGCTACCGGACTCAGATCTCGAGGCCACCATGAAGATGGACAAAAAGA
CTATAGTTTGGTTTAGAAGAGACCTAAGGATTGAGGATAATCCTGCATTAGCAGCAGCTGCTCACGAAGG
ATCTGTTTTTCCTGTCTTCATTTGGTGTCCTGAAGAAGAAGGACAGTTTTATCCTGGAAGAGCTTCAAGA
TGGTGGATGAAACAATCACTTGCTCACTTATCTCAATCCTTGAAGGCTCTTGGATCTGACCTCACTTTAA
TCAAAACCCACAACACGATTTCAGCGATCTTGGATTGTATCCGCGTTACCGGTGCTACAAAAGTCGTCTT
TAACCACCTCTATGATCCTGTTTCGTTAGTTCGGGACCATACCGTAAAGGAGAAGCTGGTGGAACGTGGG
ATCTCTGTGCAAAGCTACAATGGAGATCTATTGTATGAACCGTGGGAGATATACTGCGAAAAGGGCAAAC
CTTTTACGAGTTTCAATTCTTACTGGAAGAAATGCTTAGATATGTCGATTGAATCCGTTATGCTTCCTCC
TCCTTGGCGGTTGATGCCAATAACTGCAGCGGCTGAAGCGATTTGGGCGTGTTCGATTGAAGAACTAGGG
CTGGAGAATGAGGCCGAGAAACCGAGCAATGCGTTGTTAACTAGAGCTTGGTCTCCAGGATGGAGCAATG
CTGATAAGTTACTAAATGAGTTCATCGAGAAGCAGTTGATAGATTATGCAAAGAACAGCAAGAAAGTTGT
TGGGAATTCTACTTCACTACTT
