>Addgene plasmid #60034 | CRY2olig-mCh-Nck | addgene partial sequence | sequence record 97620 | SV40pA-R 5'-GAAATTTGTGATGCTATTGC-3'
CAAGTTAACAACAACAATTGCATTCATTTTATGTTTCAGGTTCAGGGGGAGGTGTGGGAGGTTTTTTAAA
GCAAGTAAAACCTCTACAAATGTGGTATGGCTGATTATGATCTAGAGTCGCGGCCGCTCATTAAGCGTAA
TCCGGAACATCGTATGGGTAGGTACCACCTGAAGTTAATGGATTATTCTGCATAACGGTAACATAGTTTT
TTGGTACTAGACCAACCATACCATTGATCTTCCTGCATTTCCACCACTCTGGGTCATTTTCAGGTTTTTC
AATAACATCCATTACATCTCCTTTCTCGAAATTAAGTTCTTCATCATTAGATGAGCTGAATGGGTAAAGA
GCCTGTACCACATGCAACACTTGCCCAGTATTTAGGTTATTGACGACTGCTGCTAATTTCTCTGACAGAG
AACCCACATGGTCACCCAAAGGACTGTCACCTTCTTCAGTTACATAGTTTGAAGGGAACCATCCAACTTG
TCCATTGTAGCTACCACGCCACCACCCATCACTGCATTTCTCCATGACGATCACCTTTGTCCCCTTTATC
AATGATAATTCATCCTCTCTCTCAGCCATGTAGTTAAATTTCACATAAGCGGGCATGTTGAGGTCATAGA
GACGTTCCCCTGGGTCAACAAAACTATCATCAGCAGGAGATGCAGAATCTGGCACACTAGGTTTTCTTTT
CACTTT
