>Addgene plasmid #60034 | CRY2olig-mCh-Nck | addgene partial sequence | sequence record 99685 | CMV-F 5'-CGCAAATGGGCGGTAGGCGTG-3'
ACCGTCAGATCCGCTAGCGCTACCGGACTCAGATCTCGAGGCCACCATGAAGATGGACAAAAAGACTATA
GTTTGGTTTAGAAGAGACCTAAGGATTGAGGATAATCCTGCATTAGCAGCAGCTGCTCACGAAGGATCTG
TTTTTCCTGTCTTCATTTGGTGTCCTGAAGAAGAAGGACAGTTTTATCCTGGAAGAGCTTCAAGATGGTG
GATGAAACAATCACTTGCTCACTTATCTCAATCCTTGAAGGCTCTTGGATCTGACCTCACTTTAATCAAA
ACCCACAACACGATTTCAGCGATCTTGGATTGTATCCGCGTTACCGGTGCTACAAAAGTCGTCTTTAACC
ACCTCTATGATCCTGTTTCGTTAGTTCGGGACCATACCGTAAAGGAGAAGCTGGTGGAACGTGGGATCTC
TGTGCAAAGCTACAATGGAGATCTATTGTATGAACCGTGGGAGATATACTGCGAAAAGGGCAAACCTTTT
ACGAGTTTCAATTCTTACTGGAAGAAATGCTTAGATATGTCGATTGAATCCGTTATGCTTCCTCCTCCTT
GGCGGTTGATGCCAATAACTGCAGCGGCTGAAGCGATTTGGGCGTGTTCGATTGAAGAACTAGGGCTGGA
GAATGAGGCCGAGAAACCGAGCAATGCGTTGTTAACTAGAGCTTGGTCTCCAGGATGGAGCAATGCTGAT
AAGTTACTAAATGAGTTCATCGAGAAGCAGTTGATAGATTATGCAAAGAACAGCAAGAAAGTTGTTGGGA
ATTCTACTTCACTACTTTCTCCGTATCTCCATTTCGGGGAA
