>Addgene plasmid #60034 | CRY2olig-mCh-Nck | addgene partial sequence | sequence record 99736 | mCherry-F 5'-ccccgtaatgcagaagaaga-3'
AGCGGATGTACCCCGAGGACGGCGCCCTGAAGGGCGAGATCAAGCAGAGGCTGAAGCTGAAGGACGGCGG
CCACTACGACGCTGAGGTCAAGACCACCTACAAGGCCAAGAAGCCCGTGCAGCTGCCCGGCGCCTACAAC
GTCAACATCAAGTTGGACATCACCTCCCACAACGAGGACTACACCATCGTGGAACAGTACGAACGCGCCG
AGGGCCGCCACTCCACCGGCGGCATGGACGAGCTGTACAAGGGATCCACCATGGCA
[171 nt withheld, positions 267-437]
AACAGTGCTCGGAAAGCATCTATTGTGAAAAACCTAAAGGATACCTTAGGCATTGGAAAAGTGAAAAGAA
AACCTAGTGTGCCAGATTCTGCATCTCCTGCTGATGATAGTTTTGTTGACCCAGGGGAACGTCTCTATGA
CCTCAACATGCCCGCTTATGTGAAATTTAACTACATGGCTGAGAGAGAGGATGAATTATCATTGATAAAG
GGGACAAAGGTGATCGTCATGGAGAAATGCAGTGATGGGTGGTGGCGTGGTAGCTACAATGGACAAGTTG
GATGGTTCCCTTCAAACTATGTAACTGAAGAAGGTGACAGTCCTTTGGGTGACCATGTGGGTTCTCTGTC
AGAGAAATTAGCAGCAGTCGTCAATAACCTAA
